Addgene plasmid #59012: pcDNA-NLS-ZapCmR2
Purpose: Nuclear zinc-binding FRET biosensor
Depositing lab: Amy Palmer. Depositing organization: University of Colorado, Boulder. Publication: New alternately colored FRET sensors for simultaneous monitoring of Zn(2)(+) in multiple cellular locations. Miranda JG, Weaver AL, Qin Y, Park JG, Stoddard CI, Lin MZ, Palmer AE. PLoS One. 2012;7(11):e49371. doi: 10.1371/journal.pone.0049371. Epub 2012 Nov 16. PubMed 23173058.
Backbone
  Vector backbone: pcDNA3.1(+)
  Backbone manufacturer: Invitrogen
  Backbone size w/o insert (bp): 5500
  Total vector size (bp): 7200
  Modifications to backbone: SV40 NLS sequence added upstream of BamHI site
  Vector type: Mammalian Expression
  Selectable markers: Neomycin (select with G418)
Growth in bacteria
  Bacterial resistance: Ampicillin, 100 μg/mL
  Growth temperature: 37°C
  Growth strain: DH10B
  Copy number: High Copy
Gene/Insert
  Gene/Insert name: NLS-ZapCmR2 genetically encoded Zn(II) sensor
  Species: Synthetic
  Insert size (bp): 1686
  Mutation: See comment
  Promoter: CMV
  Tag / fusion protein: SV40 NLS (N terminal on backbone)
  Cloning method: Restriction Enzyme; 5′ cloning site BamHI (not destroyed); 3′ cloning site EcoRI (not destroyed)
  Sequencing primers: 5′ T7 Forward; 3′ BGH Reverse
Terms and licenses: Academic/Nonprofit Terms; Industry Terms: Not Available to Industry
Depositor comments: Genetically encoded, ratiometric, fluorescent biosensor. Contains NLS sequence at N-terminus. Zn(II)-binding domain derived from the first 2 zinc fingers of Zap 1 from Saccharomyces cerevisiae. Contains Clover and mRuby fluorescent proteins. The Zn(II) binding domain of ZapCmR2 is derived from ZapCmR1.1. The first cysteine in the second zinc finger is mutated to histidine.
How to cite: pcDNA-NLS-ZapCmR2 was a gift from Amy Palmer (Addgene plasmid # 59012 ; http://n2t.net/addgene:59012 ; RRID:Addgene_59012)
