[The description below was written by a language model from this plasmid's Addgene catalogue record.]
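Description:
pcDNA-NLS-ZapCmR2 is a mammalian expression plasmid of about 7.2 kb built on the pcDNA3.1(+) backbone. It encodes a genetically encoded, ratiometric FRET biosensor for Zn(II) that is directed to the nucleus. The plasmid is maintained at high copy in E. coli under ampicillin selection. It also carries a neomycin resistance marker, so transfected mammalian cells can be selected with G418. No feature table is provided, so other backbone elements are not itemised in the record.

The synthetic insert of roughly 1.7 kb lies between retained BamHI and EcoRI sites and is expressed from the CMV promoter, a strong constitutive promoter in most mammalian cell types. An SV40 nuclear localisation signal was added to the backbone just upstream of the BamHI site, so it is fused to the N-terminus of the sensor and drives nuclear import. The sensor combines the green fluorescent protein Clover and the red fluorescent protein mRuby with a Zn(II)-binding domain taken from the first two zinc fingers of Saccharomyces cerevisiae Zap1. The record does not give the order of these parts. In sensors of this design, zinc binding changes the conformation of the binding domain and therefore the energy transfer between the two fluorophores, which is read as a change in emission ratio. The ZapCmR2 binding domain is derived from ZapCmR1.1, with the first cysteine of the second zinc finger changed to histidine.

The construct is intended for imaging nuclear zinc in living mammalian cells. Its green/red colour pair belongs to a set of alternately coloured sensors designed for simultaneous monitoring of zinc in more than one cellular location.
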