>Addgene plasmid #59012 | pcDNA-NLS-ZapCmR2 | depositor partial sequence | sequence record 91501 | Insert
ATGCCTAAAAAAAAACGTAAAGTTGAAGATGCTTCGGATCCGATGGTGAGCAAGGGCGAGGAGCTGTTCA
CCGGGGTGGTGCCCATCCTGGTCGAGCTGGACGGCGACGTAAACGGCCACAAGTTCAGCGTCCGCGGCGA
GGGCGAGGGCGATGCCACCAACGGCAAGCTGACCCTGAAGTTCATCTGCACCACCGGCAAGCTGCCCGTG
CCCTGGCCCACCCTCGTGACCACCTTCGGCTACGGCGTGGCCTGCTTCAGCCGCTACCCCGACCACATGA
AGCAGCACGACTTCTTCAAGTCCGCCATGCCCGAAGGCTACGTCCAGGAGCGCACCATCTCTTTCAAGGA
CGACGGTACCTACAAGACCCGCGCCGAGGTGAAGTTCGAGGGCGACACCCTGGTGAACCGCATCGAGCTG
AAGGGCATCGACTTCAAGGAGGACGGCAACATCCTGGGGCACAAGCTGGAGTACAACTTCAACAGCCACA
ACGTCTATATCACGGCCGACAAGCAGAAGAACGGCATCAAGGCTAACTTCAAGATCCGCCACAACGTTGA
GGACGGCAGCGTGCAGCTCGCCGACCACTACCAGCAGAACACCCCCATCGGCGACGGCCCCGTGCTGCTG
CCCGACAACCACTACCTGAGCCATCAGTCCGCCCTGAGCAAAGACCCCAACGAGAAGCGCGATCACATGG
TCCTGCTGGAGTTCGTGACCGCCGCCCGCATGCATAAAAACAATGACTTAAAACACAAATGGAAAGAATG
TCCTGAGTCTTGTAGCTCACTATTTGACCTACAAAGACATCTTTTGAAGGATCATGTCTCTCAAGATTTC
AAACACCCTATGGAACCATTAGCTCATAATTGGGAGGACTGTGATTTCCTTGGAGATGATACATGTTCCA
TAGTGAACCATATTAATTGTCAACATGGTATCGAGCTCATGGTGTCTAAGGGCGAAGAGCTCATGGTGTC
TAAGGGCGAAGAGCTGATCAAGGAAAATATGCGTATGAAGGTGGTCATGGAAGGTTCGGTCAACGGCCAC
CAATTCAAATGCACAGGTGAAGGAGAAGGCAATCCGTACATGGGAACTCAAACCATGAGGATCACAGTCA
TCGAGGGAGGACCCCTGCCATTTGCCTTTGACATTCTTGCCACGTCGTTCATGTATGGCAGCCGTACTTT
TATCAAGTACCCGAAAGGCATTCCTGATTTCTTTAAACAGTCCTTTCCTGAGGGTTTTACTTGGGAAAGA
GTTACGAGATACGAAGATGGTGGAGTCGTCACCGTCATGCAGGACACCAGCCTTGAGGATGGCTGTCTCG
TTTACCACGTCCAAGTCAGAGGGGTAAACTTTCCCTCCAATGGTCCCGTGATGCAGAAGAAGACCAAGGG
TTGGGAGCCTAATACAGAGATGATGTATCCAGCAGATGGTGGTCTGAGGGGATACACTCATATGGCACTG
AAAGTTGATGGTGGTGGCCATCTGTCTTGCTCTTTCGTAACAACTTACAGGTCAAAAAAGACCGTCGGGA
ACATCAAGATGCCCGGTATCCATGCCGTTGATCACCGCCTGGAAAGGTTAGAGGAAAGTGACAATGAAAT
GTTCGTAGTACAACGCGAAGTCGCAGTTGCCAAGTTCGCCGGGCTTGGTGGTGGGATGGACGAGCTGTAC
AAGTAA
