>Addgene plasmid #59012 | pcDNA-NLS-ZapCmR2 | addgene partial sequence | sequence record 93419 | sREACh-F 5'-gaccccaacgagaagcgcg-3'
GACTTAAAACACAAATGGAAAGAATGTCCTGAGTCTTGTAGCTCACTATTTGACCTACAAAGACATCTTT
TGAAGGATCATGTCTCTCAAGATTTCAAACACCCTATGGAACCATTAGCTCATAATTGGGAGGACTGTGA
TTTCCTTGGAGATGATACATGTTCCATAGTGAACCATATTAATTGTCAACATGGTATCGAGCTCATGGTG
TCTAAGGGCGAAGAGCTCATGGTGTCTAAGGGCGAAGAGCTGATCAAGGAAAATATGCGTATGAAGGTGG
TCATGGAAGGTTCGGTCAACGGCCACCAATTCAAATGCACAGGTGAAGGAGAAGGCAATCCGTACATGGG
AACTCAAACCATGAGGATCACAGTCATCGAGGGAGGACCCCTGCCATTTGCCTTTGACATTCTTGCCACG
TCGTTCATGTATGGCAGCCGTACTTTTATCAAGTACCCGAAAGGCATTCCTGATTTCTTTAAACAGTCCT
TTCCTGAGGGTTTTACTTGGGAAAGAGTTACGAGATACGAAGATGGTGGAGTCGTCACCGTCATGCAGGA
CACCAGCCTTGAGGATGGCTGTCTCGTTTACCACGTCCAAGTCAGAGGGGTAAACTTTCCCTCCAATGGT
CCCGTGATGCAGAAGAAGACCAAGGGTTGGGAGCCTAATACAGAGATGATGTATCCAGCAGATGGTGGTC
TGAGGGGATACACTCATATGGCACTGAAAGTTGATGGTGGTGGCCATCTGTCTTGCTC
