>Addgene plasmid #59012 | pcDNA-NLS-ZapCmR2 | addgene partial sequence | sequence record 93484 | CMV-F 5'-CGCAAATGGGCGGTAGGCGTG-3'
ACTGCTTACTGGCTTATCGAAATTAATACGACTCACTATAGGGAGACCCAAGCTGGCTAGCGTTTAAACT
TAAGCTTGGTACCGAGCATGCCTAAAAAAAAACGTAAAGTTGAAGATGCTTCGGATCCGATGGTGAGCAA
GGGCGAGGAGCTGTTCACCGGGGTGGTGCCCATCCTGGTCGAGCTGGACGGCGACGTAAACGGCCACAAG
TTCAGCGTCCGCGGCGAGGGCGAGGGCGATGCCACCAACGGCAAGCTGACCCTGAAGTTCATCTGCACCA
CCGGCAAGCTGCCCGTGCCCTGGCCCACCCTCGTGACCACCTTCGGCTACGGCGTGGCCTGCTTCAGCCG
CTACCCCGACCACATGAAGCAGCACGACTTCTTCAAGTCCGCCATGCCCGAAGGCTACGTCCAGGAGCGC
ACCATCTCTTTCAAGGACGACGGTACCTACAAGACCCGCGCCGAGGTGAAGTTCGAGGGCGACACCCTGG
TGAACCGCATCGAGCTGAAGGGCATCGACTTCAAGGAGGACGGCAACATCCTGGGGCACAAGCTGGAGTA
CAACTTCAACAGCCACAACGTCTATATCACGGCCGACAAGCAGAAGAACGGCATCAAGGCTAACTTCAAG
ATCCGCCACAACGTTGAGGACGGCAGCGTGCAGCTCGCCGACCACTACCAGCAGAACACCCCCATCGGCG
ACGGCCCCGTGCTGCTG
